>Addgene plasmid #11908 | pEGFP-N1 alpha-actinin 1 | addgene partial sequence | sequence record 18228 | EGFP-N 5'-CGTCGCCGTCCAGCTCGACCAG-3'
CCTTGCTCACCATGGTGGCGACCGGTGGATCCCGGGCCCGCGGTACCGTCGACTGCAGAATTCGAAGCTT
GAGGTCACTCTCGCCGTACAGCGCCGTGGAGAAGGACATGTAGTCCAGAGCACCTGGCACGGAGTCGGGG
CCGGTGTAGGGGGCCATCCGCGCGATGCAGTACTCAGCCTGGTCGGGTGGCAGCTCGCGGCGCAGCTCGT
CCATGGTAATGTAGTTCTTGTCCCCAGCCAGGATCTTGAAGGAAGCCATGACTTGGTCTGCTGTATCTGT
GTCGGCTGTCTCGCGGGACATGAAGTCAATGAAGGCCTGGAATGTCACTACCCCCAGGCGGTTGGGGTCC
ACAATGCTCATGATGCGGGCAAATTCTGCTTCTCCCTGGGGGTCGTTGCCAATATCATAACCCAAGCTGA
TGAGGCAGGCTTTGAACTCCTCGGGACCCAGTGTGCCGGAGTGATCCCGGTCAAAGTGGTTGAAGGAGGC
CCGGAACTCATTCATCTGCTCCTGGCTGATGCCCTTGGCATCCCGGGTCAGGATCTGGTTCTCTACCTCA
TTGATGGTCCTGGCGATGGTGGTGAGCAGCTGCTCCCAGCCCACACGGATGTGCTCCATGGTGTAGTTGG
TGTGCTTGTTGTCGAAGATGAGCGCCTCCTGGATGAGCTGGTGGTCGCCCTCCAGCTGATCAATCTTTGG
CTTGTAGTTGACGATGCTCTTCTCATACTGCCGCAGGTGGCTGAGCTGGTCCTCCAGGGTCCCATGCATC
TCAATGGAGATCCTCCCGATCTCCTCCATCTTGGTCTGGATCCAGGGCCCGATGACATTGGCCTGGGCTC
CAAACTGCTTGCGTAGCCTCTCATTGTGCTGCTGTCGGGCATGCTCCTCCGTCAGAGCTTGGTCC
