[The description below was written by a language model from this plasmid's Addgene catalogue record.]
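Description:
pEGFP-N1 alpha-actinin 1 is a mammalian expression plasmid built on the commercial pEGFP-N1 backbone (about 4.7 kb without insert), carrying the human non-muscle alpha-actinin 1 cDNA (ACTN1, roughly 2.7 kb). The insert was placed into the multiple cloning site as a HindIII fragment, with the site preserved on both sides, so that the alpha-actinin coding sequence lies upstream of the backbone's EGFP and is expressed as a fusion protein with EGFP at its C terminus. The record does not list the promoter explicitly. However, pEGFP-N1 vectors drive expression from the CMV immediate-early promoter, and the listed CMV forward sequencing primer is consistent with this. No feature table is provided, so other backbone elements cannot be confirmed from the record itself.

The plasmid is maintained at high copy in E. coli under kanamycin selection. In mammalian cells the neomycin resistance marker allows selection of stable transfectants with G418; in this backbone family a single resistance cassette normally serves both purposes.

Alpha-actinin 1 is an actin-crosslinking protein found in stress fibers and focal adhesions, and the EGFP fusion makes it visible in living cells. The associated publication used the construct to follow the dynamics of alpha-actinin in focal adhesions and stress fibers by fluorescence imaging. The plasmid therefore serves as a live-cell marker for these actin-based structures and as a tool for studying alpha-actinin localization and turnover in transfected mammalian cells.
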