Addgene plasmid #11908: pEGFP-N1 alpha-actinin 1
Depositing lab: Carol Otey. Depositing organization: University of North Carolina at Chapel Hill. Publication: Dynamics of alpha-actinin in focal adhesions and stress fibers visualized with alpha-actinin-green fluorescent protein. Edlund M, Lotano MA, Otey CA. Cell Motil Cytoskeleton. 2001 Mar . 48(3):190-200. 10.1002/1097-0169(200103)48:3<190::AID-CM1008>3.0.CO;2-C PubMed 11223950.
Backbone
  Vector backbone: pEGFP-N1
  Backbone manufacturer: Clontech Laboratories
  Backbone size w/o insert (bp): 4700
  Vector type: Mammalian Expression
  Selectable markers: Neomycin (select with G418)
Growth in bacteria
  Bacterial resistance: Kanamycin, 50 μg/mL
  Growth temperature: 37°C
  Growth strain: DH5alpha
  Copy number: High Copy
Gene/Insert
  Gene/Insert name: alpha-actinin 1 (alt name: ACTN1)
  Species: H. sapiens (human)
  Insert size (bp): 2685
  GenBank ID: NM_001102
  Entrez Gene: ACTN1 (a.k.a. BDPLT15)
  Tag / fusion protein: eGFP (C terminal on backbone)
  Cloning method: Restriction Enzyme; 5′ cloning site HindIII (not destroyed); 3′ cloning site HindIII (not destroyed)
  Sequencing primers: 5′ CMV-F; 3′ EGFP-N Sequencing Primer
Resource information
  A portion of this plasmid was derived from a plasmid made by: Dr. D.J. Kwiatkowski (Harvard Medical School) provided non-muscle alpha-actinin cDNA.
Terms and licenses: Academic/Nonprofit Terms; Industry Terms: Not Available to Industry
How to cite: pEGFP-N1 alpha-actinin 1 was a gift from Carol Otey (Addgene plasmid # 11908 ; http://n2t.net/addgene:11908 ; RRID:Addgene_11908)
