LOCUS       Exported 7424 bp ds-DNA circular SYN 12-MAY-2021
DEFINITION  synthetic circular DNA
ACCESSION   .
VERSION     .
KEYWORDS    pEGFP-N1 alpha-actinin 1
SOURCE      synthetic DNA construct
  ORGANISM  synthetic DNA construct
REFERENCE   1 (bases 1 to 7424)
  AUTHORS   Edlund M, Lotano MA, Otey CA
  TITLE     Dynamics of alpha-actinin in focal adhesions and stress fibers
            visualized with alpha-actinin-green fluorescent protein.
  JOURNAL   Cell Motil Cytoskeleton. 2001 Mar . 48(3):190-200.
  PUBMED    11223950
REFERENCE   2 (bases 1 to 7424)
  AUTHORS   .
  TITLE     Direct Submission
  JOURNAL   Exported May 12, 2021 from SnapGene Server 1.1.58
            http://www.snapgene.com
FEATURES             Location/Qualifiers
     source          1..7424
                     /organism="synthetic DNA construct"
                     /mol_type="other DNA"
     enhancer        90..393
                     /label=CMV enhancer
                     /note="human cytomegalovirus immediate early enhancer"
     promoter        394..597
                     /label=CMV promoter
                     /note="human cytomegalovirus (CMV) immediate early
                     promoter"
     primer_bind     548..568
                     /label=CMV-F
                     /note="Human CMV immediate early promoter, forward primer"
     regulatory      3393..3402
                     /regulatory_class="other"
                     /note="vertebrate consensus sequence for strong initiation
                     of translation (Kozak, 1987)"
     CDS             3399..4118
                     /codon_start=1
                     /product="the original enhanced GFP (Yang et al., 1996)"
                     /label=EGFP
                     /note="mammalian codon-optimized"
                     /translation="MVSKGEELFTGVVPILVELDGDVNGHKFSVSGEGEGDATYGKLTL
                     KFICTTGKLPVPWPTLVTTLTYGVQCFSRYPDHMKQHDFFKSAMPEGYVQERTIFFKDD
                     GNYKTRAEVKFEGDTLVNRIELKGIDFKEDGNILGHKLEYNYNSHNVYIMADKQKNGIK
                     VNFKIRHNIEDGSVQLADHYQQNTPIGDGPVLLPDNHYLSTQSALSKDPNEKRDHMVLL
                     EFVTAAGITLGMDELYK"
     CDS             3399..4115
                     /codon_start=1
                     /product="enhanced GFP"
                     /label=EGFP
                     /translation="MVSKGEELFTGVVPILVELDGDVNGHKFSVSGEGEGDATYGKLTL
                     KFICTTGKLPVPWPTLVTTLTYGVQCFSRYPDHMKQHDFFKSAMPEGYVQERTIFFKDD
                     GNYKTRAEVKFEGDTLVNRIELKGIDFKEDGNILGHKLEYNYNSHNVYIMADKQKNGIK
                     VNFKIRHNIEDGSVQLADHYQQNTPIGDGPVLLPDNHYLSTQSALSKDPNEKRDHMVLL
                     EFVTAAGITLGMDELYK"
     primer_bind     complement(3444..3465)
                     /label=EGFP-N
                     /note="EGFP, reverse primer"
     primer_bind     complement(3705..3724)
                     /label=EXFP-R
                     /note="For distinguishing EGFP variants, reverse primer"
     primer_bind     4052..4073
                     /label=EGFP-C
                     /note="EGFP, forward primer"
     polyA_signal    4241..4362
                     /label=SV40 poly(A) signal
                     /note="SV40 polyadenylation signal"
     primer_bind     complement(4278..4297)
                     /label=SV40pA-R
                     /note="SV40 polyA, reverse primer"
     primer_bind     4332..4351
                     /label=EBV-rev
                     /note="SV40 polyA terminator, reverse primer"
     rep_origin      complement(4369..4824)
                     /direction=LEFT
                     /label=f1 ori
                     /note="f1 bacteriophage origin of replication; arrow
                     indicates direction of (+) strand synthesis"
     primer_bind     complement(4506..4527)
                     /label=F1ori-F
                     /note="F1 origin, forward primer"
     primer_bind     4718..4737
                     /label=F1ori-R
                     /note="F1 origin, reverse primer"
     promoter        4851..4955
                     /gene="bla"
                     /label=AmpR promoter
     promoter        4957..5314
                     /label=SV40 promoter
                     /note="SV40 enhancer and early promoter"
     primer_bind     complement(4980..5000)
                     /label=pBABE 3'
                     /note="SV40 enhancer, reverse primer for pBABE vectors"
     rep_origin      5165..5300
                     /label=SV40 ori
                     /note="SV40 origin of replication"
     primer_bind     5227..5246
                     /label=SV40pro-F
                     /note="SV40 promoter/origin, forward primer"
     CDS             5349..6143
                     /codon_start=1
                     /gene="aph(3')-II (or nptII)"
                     /product="aminoglycoside phosphotransferase from Tn5"
                     /label=NeoR/KanR
                     /note="confers resistance to neomycin, kanamycin, and G418
                     (Geneticin(R))"
                     /translation="MIEQDGLHAGSPAAWVERLFGYDWAQQTIGCSDAAVFRLSAQGRP
                     VLFVKTDLSGALNELQDEAARLSWLATTGVPCAAVLDVVTEAGRDWLLLGEVPGQDLLS
                     SHLAPAEKVSIMADAMRRLHTLDPATCPFDHQAKHRIERARTRMEAGLVDQDDLDEEHQ
                     GLAPAELFARLKASMPDGEDLVVTHGDACLPNIMVENGRFSGFIDCGRLGVADRYQDIA
                     LATRDIAEELGGEWADRFLVLYGIAAPDSQRIAFYRLLDEFF"
     primer_bind     complement(5403..5422)
                     /label=Neo-R
                     /note="Neomycin resistance gene, reverse primer"
     primer_bind     6013..6032
                     /label=Neo-F
                     /note="Neomycin resistance gene, forward primer"
     primer_bind     complement(6331..6350)
                     /label=TK-pA-R
                     /note="Thymidine kinase polyA, reverse primer"
     polyA_signal    6375..6422
                     /label=HSV TK poly(A) signal
                     /note="herpes simplex virus thymidine kinase
                     polyadenylation signal (Cole and Stacy, 1985)"
     rep_origin      6751..7339
                     /direction=RIGHT
                     /label=ori
                     /note="high-copy-number ColE1/pMB1/pBR322/pUC origin of
                     replication"
     primer_bind     7240..7259
                     /label=pBR322ori-F
                     /note="pBR322 origin, forward primer"
ORIGIN
        1 ctgtggataa ccgtattacc gccatgcatt agttattaat agtaatcaat tacggggtca
       61 ttagttcata gcccatatat ggagttccgc gttacataac ttacggtaaa tggcccgcct
      121 ggctgaccgc ccaacgaccc ccgcccattg acgtcaataa tgacgtatgt tcccatagta
      181 acgccaatag ggactttcca ttgacgtcaa tgggtggagt atttacggta aactgcccac
      241 ttggcagtac atcaagtgta tcatatgcca agtacgcccc ctattgacgt caatgacggt
      301 aaatggcccg cctggcatta tgcccagtac atgaccttat gggactttcc tacttggcag
      361 tacatctacg tattagtcat cgctattacc atggtgatgc ggttttggca gtacatcaat
      421 gggcgtggat agcggtttga ctcacgggga tttccaagtc tccaccccat tgacgtcaat
      481 gggagtttgt tttggcacca aaatcaacgg gactttccaa aatgtcgtaa caactccgcc
      541 ccattgacgc aaatgggcgg taggcgtgta cggtgggagg tctatataag cagagctggt
      601 ttagtgaacc gtcagatccg ctagcgctac cggactcaga tctcgagctc aagcttcgca
      661 ccatcatgga ccattatgat tctcagcaaa ccaacgatta catgcagcca gaagaggact
      721 gggaccggga cctgctcctg gacccggcct gggagaagca gcagagaaag acattcacgg
      781 catggtgtaa ctcccacctc cggaaggcgg ggacacagat cgagaacatc gaagaggact
      841 tccgggatgg cctgaagctc atgctgctgc tggaggtcat ctcaggtgaa cgcttggcca
      901 agccagagcg aggcaagatg agagtgcaca agatctccaa cgtcaacaag gccctggatt
      961 tcatagccag caaaggcgtc aaactggtgt ccatcggagc cgaagaaatc gtggatggga
     1021 atgtgaagat gaccctgggc atgatctgga ccatcatcct gcgctttgcc atccaggaca
     1081 tctccgtgga agagacttca gccaaggaag ggctgctcct gtggtgtcag agaaagacag
     1141 ccccttacaa aaatgtcaac atccagaact tccacataag ctggaaggat ggcctcggct
     1201 tctgtgcttt gatccaccga caccggcccg agctgattga ctacgggaag ctgcggaagg
     1261 atgatccact cacaaatctg aatacggctt ttgacgtggc agagaagtac ctggacatcc
     1321 ccaagatgct ggatgccgaa gacatcgttg gaactgcccg accggatgag aaagccatca
     1381 tgacttacgt gtctagcttc taccacgcct tctctggagc ccagaaggcg gagacagcag
     1441 ccaatcgcat ctgcaaggtg ttggccgtca accaggagaa cgagcagctt atggaagact
     1501 acgagaagct ggccagtgat ctgttggagt ggatccgccg cacaatcccg tggctggaga
     1561 accgggtgcc cgagaacacc atgcatgcca tgcaacagaa gctggaggac ttccgggact
     1621 accggcgcct gcacaagccg cccaaggtgc aggagaagtg ccagctggag atcaacttca
     1681 acacgctgca gaccaagctg cggctcagca accggcctgc cttcatgccc tctgagggca
     1741 ggatggtctc ggacatcaac aatgcctggg gctgcctgga gcaggtggag aagggctatg
     1801 aggagtggtt gctgaatgag atccggaggc tggagcgact ggaccacctg gcagagaagt
     1861 tccggcagaa ggcctccatc cacgaggcct ggactgacgg caaagaggcc atgctgcgac
     1921 agaaggacta tgagaccgcc accctctcgg agatcaaggc cttgctcaag aagcatgagg
     1981 ccttcgagag tgacctggct gcccaccagg accgtgtgga gcagattgcc gccatcgcac
     2041 aggagctcaa tgagctggac tattatgact cacccagtgt caacgcccgt tgccaaaaga
     2101 tctgtgacca gtgggacaat ctgggggccc taactcagaa gcgaagggaa gctctggagc
     2161 ggaccgagaa actgctggag accattgacc agctgtactt ggagtatgcc aagcgggctg
     2221 cacccttcaa caactggatg gagggggcca tggaggacct gcaggacacc ttcattgtgc
     2281 acaccattga ggagatccag ggactgacca cagcccatga gcagttcaag gccaccctcc
     2341 ctgatgccga caaggagcgc ctggccatcc tgggcatcca caatgaggtg tccaagattg
     2401 tccagaccta ccacgtcaat atggcgggca ccaaccccta cacaaccatc acgcctcagg
     2461 agatcaatgg caaatgggac cacgtgcggc agctggtgcc tcggagggac caagctctga
     2521 cggaggagca tgcccgacag cagcacaatg agaggctacg caagcagttt ggagcccagg
     2581 ccaatgtcat cgggccctgg atccagacca agatggagga gatcgggagg atctccattg
     2641 agatgcatgg gaccctggag gaccagctca gccacctgcg gcagtatgag aagagcatcg
     2701 tcaactacaa gccaaagatt gatcagctgg agggcgacca ccagctcatc caggaggcgc
     2761 tcatcttcga caacaagcac accaactaca ccatggagca catccgtgtg ggctgggagc
     2821 agctgctcac caccatcgcc aggaccatca atgaggtaga gaaccagatc ctgacccggg
     2881 atgccaaggg catcagccag gagcagatga atgagttccg ggcctccttc aaccactttg
     2941 accgggatca ctccggcaca ctgggtcccg aggagttcaa agcctgcctc atcagcttgg
     3001 gttatgatat tggcaacgac ccccagggag aagcagaatt tgcccgcatc atgagcattg
     3061 tggaccccaa ccgcctgggg gtagtgacat tccaggcctt cattgacttc atgtcccgcg
     3121 agacagccga cacagataca gcagaccaag tcatggcttc cttcaagatc ctggctgggg
     3181 acaagaacta cattaccatg gacgagctgc gccgcgagct gccacccgac caggctgagt
     3241 actgcatcgc gcggatggcc ccctacaccg gccccgactc cgtgccaggt gctctggact
     3301 acatgtcctt ctccacggcg ctgtacggcg agagtgacct caagcttcga attctgcagt
     3361 cgacggtacc gcgggcccgg gatccaccgg tcgccaccat ggtgagcaag ggcgaggagc
     3421 tgttcaccgg ggtggtgccc atcctggtcg agctggacgg cgacgtaaac ggccacaagt
     3481 tcagcgtgtc cggcgagggc gagggcgatg ccacctacgg caagctgacc ctgaagttca
     3541 tctgcaccac cggcaagctg cccgtgccct ggcccaccct cgtgaccacc ctgacctacg
     3601 gcgtgcagtg cttcagccgc taccccgacc acatgaagca gcacgacttc ttcaagtccg
     3661 ccatgcccga aggctacgtc caggagcgca ccatcttctt caaggacgac ggcaactaca
     3721 agacccgcgc cgaggtgaag ttcgagggcg acaccctggt gaaccgcatc gagctgaagg
     3781 gcatcgactt caaggaggac ggcaacatcc tggggcacaa gctggagtac aactacaaca
     3841 gccacaacgt ctatatcatg gccgacaagc agaagaacgg catcaaggtg aacttcaaga
     3901 tccgccacaa catcgaggac ggcagcgtgc agctcgccga ccactaccag cagaacaccc
     3961 ccatcggcga cggccccgtg ctgctgcccg acaaccacta cctgagcacc cagtccgccc
     4021 tgagcaaaga ccccaacgag aagcgcgatc acatggtcct gctggagttc gtgaccgccg
     4081 ccgggatcac tctcggcatg gacgagctgt acaagtaaag cggccgcgac tctagatcat
     4141 aatcagccat accacatttg tagaggtttt acttgcttta aaaaacctcc cacacctccc
     4201 cctgaacctg aaacataaaa tgaatgcaat tgttgttgtt aacttgttta ttgcagctta
     4261 taatggttac aaataaagca atagcatcac aaatttcaca aataaagcat ttttttcact
     4321 gcattctagt tgtggtttgt ccaaactcat caatgtatct taaggcgtaa attgtaagcg
     4381 ttaatatttt gttaaaattc gcgttaaatt tttgttaaat cagctcattt tttaaccaat
     4441 aggccgaaat cggcaaaatc ccttataaat caaaagaata gaccgagata gggttgagtg
     4501 ttgttccagt ttggaacaag agtccactat taaagaacgt ggactccaac gtcaaaggnn
     4561 nnnnnnnnnn nnnnnnnnnn nnnnnnnnnn nnnnnnnnnn nnnnnnntnn nnnnnnnnnn
     4621 nnnnnnnnnn nnnnnnnnnn nnnnnnnnnn nnnnnnnnnn nnnnnnnnnn nnnnnnnnnn
     4681 nnnnnnnnnn nnnnnnnnng nnnnnnnnnn nnnnnnnnnn nnnnnnnnnn nnnnnnnnnn
     4741 nnnnnnnnnn nnnnnnnnnn nnnnnnnnnn nnnnnnnnnn nnnnnnnnnn nnnnnnnnnn
     4801 nnnnnnnnnn nnnnnnnnnn nnnncaggtg gcacttttcg gggaaatgtg cgcggaaccc
     4861 ctatttgttt atttttctaa atacattcaa atatgtatcc gctcatgaga caataaccct
     4921 gataaatgct tcaataatat tgaaaaagga agagtcctga ggcggaaaga accagctgtg
     4981 gaatgtgtgt cagttagggt gtggaaagtc cccaggctcc ccagcaggca gaagtatgca
     5041 aagcatgcat ctcaattagt cagcaaccag gtgtggaaag tccccaggct ccccagcagg
     5101 cagaagtatg caaagcatgc atctcaatta gtcagcaacc atagtcccgc ccctaactcc
     5161 gcccatcccg cccctaactc cgcccagttc cgcccattct ccgccccatg gctgactaat
     5221 tttttttatt tatgcagagg ccgaggccgc ctcggcctct gagctattcc agaagtagtg
     5281 aggaggcttt tttggaggcc taggcttttg caaagatcga tcaagagaca ggatgaggat
     5341 cgtttcgcat gattgaacaa gatggattgc acgcaggttc tccggccgct tgggtggaga
     5401 ggctattcgg ctatgactgg gcacaacaga caatcggctg ctctgatgcc gccgtgttcc
     5461 ggctgtcagc gcaggggcgc ccggttcttt ttgtcaagac cgacctgtcc ggtgccctga
     5521 atgaactgca agacgaggca gcgcggctat cgtggctggc cacgacgggc gttccttgcg
     5581 cagctgtgct cgacgttgtc actgaagcgg gaagggactg gctgctattg ggcgaagtgc
     5641 cggggcagga tctcctgtca tctcaccttg ctcctgccga gaaagtatcc atcatggctg
     5701 atgcaatgcg gcggctgcat acgcttgatc cggctacctg cccattcgac caccaagcga
     5761 aacatcgcat cgagcgagca cgtactcgga tggaagccgg tcttgtcgat caggatgatc
     5821 tggacgaaga gcatcagggg ctcgcgccag ccgaactgtt cgccaggctc aaggcgagca
     5881 tgcccgacgg cgaggatctc gtcgtgaccc atggcgatgc ctgcttgccg aatatcatgg
     5941 tggaaaatgg ccgcttttct ggattcatcg actgtggccg gctgggtgtg gcggaccgct
     6001 atcaggacat agcgttggct acccgtgata ttgctgaaga gcttggcggc gaatgggctg
     6061 accgcttcct cgtgctttac ggtatcgccg ctcccgattc gcagcgcatc gccttctatc
     6121 gccttcttga cgagttcttc tgagcgggac tctggggttc gaaatgaccg accaagcgac
     6181 gcccaacctg ccatcacgag atttcgattc caccgccgcc ttctatgaaa ggttgggctt
     6241 cggaatcgtt ttccgggacg ccggctggat gatcctccag cgcggggatc tcatgctgga
     6301 gttcttcgcc caccctaggg ggaggctaac tgaaacacgg aaggagacaa taccggaagg
     6361 aacccgcgct atgacggcaa taaaaagaca gaataaaacg cacggtgttg ggtcgtttgt
     6421 tcataaacgc ggggttcggt cccagggctg gcactctgtc gataccccac cgagacccca
     6481 ttggggccaa tacgcccgcg tttcttcctt ttccccaccc caccccccaa gttcgggtga
     6541 aggcccaggg ctcgcagcca acgtcggggc ggcaggccct gccatagcct caggttactc
     6601 atatatactt tagattgatt taaaacttca tttttaattt aaaaggatct aggtgaagat
     6661 cctttttgat aatctcatga ccaaaatccc ttaacgtgag ttttcgttcc actgagcgtc
     6721 agaccccgta gaaaagatca aaggatcttc ttgagatcct ttttttctgc gcgtaatctg
     6781 ctgcttgcaa acaaaaaaac caccgctacc agcggtggtt tgtttgccgg atcaagagct
     6841 accaactctt tttccgaagg taactggctt cagcagagcg cagataccaa atactgttct
     6901 tctagtgtag ccgtagttag gccaccactt caagaactct gtagcaccgc ctacatacct
     6961 cgctctgcta atcctgttac cagtggctgc tgccagtggc gataagtcgt gtcttaccgg
     7021 gttggactca agacgatagt taccggataa ggcgcagcgg tcgggctgaa cggggggttc
     7081 gtgcacacag cccagcttgg agcgaacgac ctacaccgaa ctgagatacc tacagcgtga
     7141 gctatgagaa agcgccacgc ttcccgaagg gagaaaggcg gacaggtatc cggtaagcgg
     7201 cagggtcgga acaggagagc gcacgaggga gcttccaggg ggaaacgcct ggtatcttta
     7261 tagtcctgtc gggtttcgcc acctctgact tgagcgtcga tttttgtgat gctcgtcagg
     7321 ggggcggagc ctatggaaaa acgccagcaa cgcggccttt ttacggttcc tggccttttg
     7381 ctggcctttt gctcacatgt tctttcctgc gttatcccct gatt
//
